>Addgene plasmid #46240 | pcDNA3-FLAG-HA-CAD S1900A | depositor partial sequence | sequence record 66660 | insert and surrounding sequence
ACTGCTTACTGGCTTATCGAAATTAATACGACTCACTATAGGGAGACCCAAGCTTGGTACCGAGCTCGGA
TCGATATCGCCGGCCGCCATGGACTACAAGGACGACGATGACAAGTACCCTTATGACGTGCCCGATTACG
CTAGCGGCCGCTCGTCTGCGTGCTTGCCCTGTCTCAGCTCCGACCCGATGGCGGCCCTGGTGTTGGAGGA
CGGGTCGGTGCTGCAGGGCCGGCCCTTTGGGGCCGCTGTGTCGACTGCTGGGGAAGTGGTGTTTCAGACC
GGCATGGTCGGCTACCCAGAGGCCCTCACTGACCCTTCCTACAAAGCTCAGATCCTAGTGCTAACGTATC
CTCTCATCGGCAACTACGGCATTCCCTCAGATGAAGAGGACGAGTTCGGCCTGAGCAAGTGGTTTGAATC
CTCGGAGATCCACGTGGCGGGACTTGTAGTGGGAGAATGCTGTCCCACACCCAGCCACTGGAGTGCCAAC
TGCACCCTGCATGAGTGGCTGCAACAGCGTGGCATCCCCGGCCTGCAAGGAGTGGACACTCGGGAGCTGA
CTAAGAAGTTGCGGGAGCAAGGGTCTCTTTTGGGGAAGCTGGTCCAGAAAGGGACAGAGCCGTCAGCCCT
GCCATTCGTGGACCCCAATGCCAGGCCCCTGGCACCAGAGGTCTCTATTAAGACTCCACGGGTATTCAAT
GCAGGGGGTGCCCCTCGGATCTGTGCTCTGGATTGTGGCCTCAAGTATAATCAGATCCGATGTCTCTGCC
AGCTTGGGGCTGAAGTTACCGTGGTACCCTGGGACCACGAGTTAGACAGTCAGAAATATGACGGTCTCTT
CCTAAGTAATGGACCCGGTGACCCTGCCTCTTACCCGGGTGTGGTGTCCACACTGAGCCGAGTCTTGTCT
GAACCTAACCCCCGACCTGTGTTTGGAATCTGCCTTGGACACCAGCTGTTGGCTTTAGCCATCGGGGCCA
AAACTTACAAGATGAGATACGGAAACCGAGGCCACAACCAGCCCTGTTTACTGGTGGGCACTGGGCGCTG
CTTTCTGACGTCCCAGAATCATGGGTTTGCAGTGGACGCAGATTCGCTGCCAGCAGGCTGGGCTCCTCTG
TTCACCAATGCCAATGACTGTTCCAATGAAGGCATAGTGCACGACAGCCTGCCCTTCTTCAGTGTCCAGT
TTCACCCAGAGCACCGGGCCGGCCCTTCAGATATGGAACTGCTCTTCGATGTATTTCTAGAAACTGTGAG
AGAGGCTGCAGCTGGGAACATTGGGGGCCAGACAGTAAGAGAACGCTTGGCTCAGCGCCTCTGTCCCCCT
GAGCTCCCCATTCCTGGTTCTGGGCTCCCGCCTCCACGAAAGGTTCTAATCCTAGGCTCAGGGGGCCTCT
CCATTGGCCAAGCTGGAGAATTTGACTACTCGGGCTCTCAGGCAATTAAAGCCCTAAAGGAGGAAAACAT
CCAGACATTACTAATCAACCCCAACATTGCCACAGTGCAGACTTCTCAGGGGCTGGCAGACAAGGTCTAT
TTCCTTCCCATAACACTTCACTACGTAACCCAGGTAATTCGTAATGAACGCCCAGATGGTGTGTTACTGA
CTTTTGGGGGTCAAACAGCCCTGAACTGCGGTGTGGAGCTGACCAAAGCTGGGGTACTGGCTCGATATGG
GGTCCGGGTCTTGGGTACACCCGTGGAGACCATTGAACTGACTGAGGACCGACGAGCCTTCGCTGCCAGG
ATGGCTGAGATCGGAGAGCATGTCGCCCCCAGTGAAGCGGCAAATTCTCTTGAACAGGCTCAGGCAGCTG
CCGAGCGACTAGGCTACCCTGTGCTGGTGCGAGCAGCCTTTGCCCTGGGTGGTCTCGGTTCTGGCTTTGC
TTCCACCAAAGAGGAACTCTCAGCTCTTGTGGCTCCAGCTTTTGCCCATACCAGTCAGGTGCTGATAGAC
AAGTCTCTGAAGGGCTGGAAGGAGATTGAATATGAGGTGGTGAGAGACGCCTATGGCAACTGCGTAACGG
TATGCAACATGGAGAACTTAGACCCACTGGGCATTCATACTGGTGAATCCATAGTGGTGGCTCCGAGCCA
GACACTGAATGACAGAGAGTACCAGCTTCTGCGACGGACAGCTATCAAGGTCACTCAGCACCTGGGCATT
GTCGGGGAGTGCAATGTACAGTATGCTTTGAACCCCGAGTCTGAGCAGTATTACATCATTGAAGTGAATG
CCAGGCTCTCCCGAAGCTCTGCCCTGGCCAGTAAGGCCACAGGCTATCCACTAGCCTATGTGGCAGCCAA
GCTAGCATTGGGCATTCCCCTGCCAGAGCTCAGAAACTCTGTTACGGGAGGAACAGCAGCCTTTGAGCCC
AGCCTGGACTACTGCGTGGTAAAGATTCCTCGCTGGGACCTCAGCAAGTTCCTACGTGTCAGTACGAAGA
TTGGGAGTTGCATGAAGAGTGTTGGCGAGGTCATGGGCATCGGGCGGTCCTTTGAGGAGGCCTTCCAAAA
GGCCCTGCGCATGGTCGATGAGAACTGCGTAGGCTTCGACCATACAGTAAAGCCAGTCAGCGACATGGAG
CTGGAGACTCCGACGGATAAGCGGATCTTTGTGGTGGCTGCCGCTCTGTGGGCTGGCTACTCTGTGGAGC
GCCTCTACGAGCTCACCCGCATTGATTGCTGGTTCCTGCACCGGATGAAGCGCATTGTGACCCACGCCCA
GTTGCTGGAACAACACCGTGGACAAGCTTTACCCCAAGACCTGCTGCACCAGGCCAAGTGCCTCGGCTTC
TCAGACAAGCAGATTGCCCTGGCAGTCCTGAGCACAGAGCTGGCTGTTCGGAAGCTGCGTCAGGAACTGG
GGATCTGCCCAGCGGTGAAACAGATTGACACAGTTGCAGCTGAGTGGCCAGCCCAGACAAATTACCTGTA
CCTGACATACTGGGGCAACACCCATGACCTCGACTTTCGGGCACCTCACGTCCTGGTCCTTGGCTCTGGT
GTCTACCGGATTGGCTCCAGTGTTGAGTTTGATTGGTGTGCTGTGGGTTGCATCCAGCAGCTCCGGAAGA
TGGGTTATAAGACCATCATGGTGAACTACAACCCAGAGACAGTCAGCACCGACTATGATATGTGTGACCG
ACTCTACTTTGATGAGATCTCTTTTGAGGTGGTGATGGACATCTATGAGTTAGAGAACCCCGAAGGTGTG
ATCCTGTCCATGGGTGGGCAGCTGCCCAACAACATGGCCATGGCTTTGCATCGGCAGCAGTGCCGAGTGC
TGGGCACCTCCCCCGAAGCCATCGACTCAGCCGAGAACCGATTCAAGTTCTCCCGGCTCCTAGATACCAT
CGGTATCAGCCAGCCTCAGTGGCGAGAGCTCAGTGACCTTGAGTCTGCTCGCCAGTTCTGCCACACGGTC
GGGTACCCCTGCGTAGTGCGCCCCTCCTATGTGCTCAGCGGTGCTGCTATGAATGTGGCGTACACCGACG
GGGACCTGGAGCGTTTCCTGAGCAGTGCGGCCGCCGTCTCTAAGGAGCACCCCGTAGTCATCTCCAAGTT
CATTCAGGAAGCAAAGGAGATCGACGTGGACGCGGTGGCCTGTGACGGCATCGTGTCGGCCATTGCCATC
TCTGAGCACGTGGAGAATGCAGGTGTGCATTCAGGTGATGCCACGCTGGTGACCCCCCCACAAGACATCA
CCCCGAAAACTCTGGAGCGGATCAAAGCCATTGTGCATGCTGTGGGCCAGGAGCTACAGGTTACAGGACC
CTTCAATCTGCAGCTCATTGCCAAGGATGACCAGCTGAAGGTTATTGAATGCAACGTGCGTGTATCTCGC
TCTTTCCCCTTCGTGTCCAAGACACTGGGTGTTGATCTAGTAGCCTTGGCCACAAGGATCATCATGGGGG
AGAAAGTAGAGCCCGTGGGGCTCATGACTGGCTCTGGAGTCGTGGGAGTAAAGGTACCTCAGTTCTCCTT
CTCACGCTTGGCCGGTGCCGACGTGGTACTTGGTGTGGAGATGACCAGTACTGGAGAGGTGGCCGGCTTC
GGAGAGAGCCGTTGTGAAGCCTACCTCAAAGCCATGCTCAGCACTGGCTTTAAGATCCCAGAGAAGAACA
TCCTGCTGACTATTGGCAGCTACAAGAACAAAAGTGAGCTGCTCCCAACTGTGCGGTTGCTGGAGAGCCT
GGGCTACAGCCTCTATGCCAGCCTGGGTACGGCAGACTTCTACACTGAGCACGGGGTCAAGGTAACAGCT
GTGGACTGGCACTTTGAAGAGGCGGTGGATGGTGAGTGCCCACCACAACGGAGCATCTTGGATCAGCTGG
CTGAAAATCACTTTGAGCTAGTGATTAACCTGTCCATGCGTGGGGCTGGGGGTCGGCGTCTTTCCTCCTT
CGTTACCAAGGGCTACCGTACCCGGCGTCTGGCCGCTGATTTCTCTGTGCCTCTCATCATTGACATCAAG
TGCACCAAACTCTTTGTGGAGGCCCTAGGCCAGATCGGCCCAGCCCCTCCTTTGAAAGTGCACGTTGACT
GCATGACCTCCCAGAAGCTAGTGCGCCTGCCCGGATTGATTGATGTCCACGTGCACCTTCGGGAACCAGG
TGGGACACACAAAGAGGACTTTGCCTCAGGCACAGCTGCTGCCTTGGCTGGGGGTGTCACCATGGTTTGT
GCTATGCCTAATACCCGACCCCCCATCATTGATGCTCCTGCTCTCGCCCTTGCCCAGAAGCTGGCAGAGG
CTGGCGCCCGCTGTGACTTTACCTTATTCCTTGGAGCCTCATCTGAGAACGCGGGGACTCTGGGTGCTGT
GGCCGGCTCTGCAGCAGGCCTGAAGCTCTACCTCAACGAGACCTTCTCTGAGCTGCGGCTGGACAGTGTG
GCCCAGTGGATGGAGCATTTTGAAACCTGGCCTGCCCACCTCCCCATTGTGGCCCATGCAGAGCGGCAGA
GTGTCGCTGCGGTCCTCATGGTGGCTCAGCTGACCCAGCGTCCAGTGCACATATGTCATGTGGCTCGGAA
GGAAGAGATCCTGTTGATTAAAACTGCAAAGGCGCAGGGGCTGCCAGTGACCTGTGAGGTCGCTCCTCAC
CACCTGTTCCTAAACCGGGAAGACTTGGAGCGCCTGGGACCTGGGAAGGGAGAGGTCCGTCCTGAGCTTG
GGTCCCGAGAGGATATGGAAGCCCTGTGGGAGAATATGGCAGTCATCGACTGTTTTGCCTCAGACCACGC
TCCCCATACCTTGGAAGAGAAGTGTGGGCCCAAGCCTCCACCTGGCTTCCCGGGCCTAGAGACCATGTTG
CCGCTGCTGCTGACAGCTGTGAGCGAGGGCCGCCTCAGTCTGGATGACCTGCTGCAGCGATTGCACCACA
ACCCTCGGCGGATCTTCCACCTGCCTCTCCAGGAGGACACCTATGTAGAGGTGGATCTGGAGCATGAGTG
GACAGTCCCCAGCCACATGCCCTTCTCTAAGGCCCGCTGGACCCCATTTGAAGGACAGAAGGTGAAGGGC
ACAGTGCGCCGTGTGGTCTTGCGAGGGGAGGTCGCCTATATTGATGGACAGGTGCTGGTACCCCCGGGCT
ATGGACAAGATGTACGGAAGTGGCCGCAGGGGGTTGTTCCCCAGCCCCCTCCTTCAACTCCCGCCACCAC
CGAAATCACCACGACACCTGAGCGACCACGCCGAGTCATCCCGGGCCTTCCTGATGGCCGCTTCCACCTG
CCACCCCGCATCCACCGGGCCTCTGACCCAGGTCTGCCAGCTGAGGAACCTAAAGAGAAGCCACCCAGGA
AGGTAGTGGAACCAGAGCTGATGGGAACCCCTGATGGTCCCTGCTACCCTGCACCACCAGTACCTAGACA
GGCAGCACCCCAGAACCTAGGGTCTTCTGGCCTGCTGCACCCCCAGATGTCGCCCCTACTGCACTCCCTA
GTGGGCCAGCACATCCTGTCTGTCAAGCAGTTCACTAAGGATCAGATGTCTCATCTGTTCAATGTGGCGC
ACACGCTACGGATGATGGTACAGAAGGAGCGGAGCCTCGACATCCTGAAGGGGAAGGTCATGGCCTCCAT
GTTCTACGAGGTGAGCACCCGCACCAGTAGCTCCTTCGCAGCAGCCATGGCCCGGCTCGGGGGCGCTGTT
CTCAGCTTCTCAGAAGCTACATCCTCCGTCCAAAAGGGCGAGTCCCTTGCTGACTCGGTGCAGACCATGA
GTTGCTATGCTGATGTCATTGTGCTCCGACACCCTCAGCCTGGAGCCGTGGAGCTGGCAGCCAAGCACTG
TCGCAGGCCAGTGATCAATGCTGGGGATGGAGTTGGGGAGCACCCCACACAGGCCCTGCTGGACATCTTC
ACCATTCGAGAAGAGCTGGGGACTGTCAATGGCATGACGATCACTATGGTCGGTGACCTGAAGCATGGAC
GCACAGTGCACTCCCTGGCCTGCCTGCTCACCCAGTACCGTGTGAGCCTACGCTACGTGGCACCTCCCAG
CCTGCGCATGCCACCCAGTGTACGGGACTTTGTGGCCTCCCGAGGCACCAAGCAGGAGGAGTTTGAGAGC
ATCGAGGAGGCGCTGCCCGACACAGACGTGCTCTACATGACTCGGATCCAGAAAGAACGATTTGGCTCTG
TCCAGGAATATGAAGCTTGCTTTGGTCAGTTCATCCTCACTCCTCACATCATGACCCGGGCCAAGAAGAA
GATGGTGGTGATGCACCCAATGCCCCGTGTCAATGAGATAAGTGTGGAGGTGGACTCGGACCCCCGGGCA
GCCTACTTCCGCCAAGCTGAGAACGGCATGTACATCCGCATGGCCCTGCTTGCCACCGTGCTTGGCCGTT
TCTAGGTCCCAGCTTCCTTTCTTGTCTCTTCAGGCCCAGCTGCTGGGCAAGGAATCCCGATGCCCCCCCC
ACGGGGGCAGCACACTTAGCAGACAATCCTGGAGCATACAGATAGCCCAAGCACATAGATGTACTAAACT
GGGACCATGCTTTA
