>Addgene plasmid #46240 | pcDNA3-FLAG-HA-CAD S1900A | addgene partial sequence | sequence record 73591 | BGH-rev 5'-TAGAAGGCACAGTCGAGG-3'
TATAGAATAGGGCCCTCTAGATGCATGCTCGAGACTCTCGTCTGGAGCCTAAAGCATGGTCCCAGTTTAG
TACATCTATGTGCTTGGGCTATCTGTATGCTCCAGGATTGTCTGCTAAGTGTGCTGCCCCCGTGGGGGGG
GCATCGGGATTCCTTGCCCAGCAGCTGGGCCTGAAGAGACAAGAAAGGAAGCTGGGACCTAGAAACGGCC
AAGCACGGTGGCAAGCAGGGCCATGCGGATGTACATGCCGTTCTCAGCTTGGCGGAAGTAGGCTGCCCGG
GGGTCCGAGTCCACCTCCACACTTATCTCATTGACACGGGGCATTGGGTGCATCACCACCATCTTCTTCT
TGGCCCGGGTCATGATGTGAGGAGTGAGGATGAACTGACCAAAGCAAGCTTCATATTCCTGGACAGAGCC
AAATCGTTCTTTCTGGATCCGAGTCATGTAGAGCACGTCTGTGTCGGGCAGCGCCTCCTCGATGCTCTCA
AACTCCTCCTGCTTGGTGCCTCGGGAGGCCACAAAGTCCCGTACACTGGGTGGCATGCGCAGGCTGGGAG
GTGCCACGTAGCGTAGGCTCACACGGTACTGGGTGAGCAGGCAGGCCAGGGAGTGCACTGTGCGTCCATG
CTTCAGGTCACCGACCATAGTGATCGTCATGCCATTGACAGTCCCCAGCTCTTCTCGAATGGTGAAGATG
TCCAGCAGGGCCTGTGTGGGGTGCTCCCCAACTCCATCCCCAGCATTGATCACTGGCCTGCGACAGTGCT
TGGCTGCCAGCTCCACGGCTCCAGGCTGAGGGTGTCGGAGCACAATGACATCAGCATAGCAACTCATGGT
CTGCACCGAGTCAGCAAGGGACTCGCCCTTTTGGACGGA
