>Addgene plasmid #46240 | pcDNA3-FLAG-HA-CAD S1900A | addgene partial sequence | sequence record 75137 | Cad-int-F 5'-gaaatcaccacgacacctga-3'
GATGGCCGCTTCCACCTGCCACCCCGCATCCACCGGGCCTCTGACCCAGGTCTGCCAGCTGAGGAACCTA
AAGAGAAGCCACCCAGGAAGGTAGTGGAACCAGAGCTGATGGGAACCCCTGATGGTCCCTGCTACCCTGC
ACCACCAGTACCTAGACAGGCAGCACCCCAGAACCTAGGGTCTTCTGGCCTGCTGCACCCCCAGATGTCG
CCCCTACTGCACTCCCTAGTGGGCCAGCACATCCTGTCTGTCAAGCAGTTCACTAAGGATCAGATGTCTC
ATCTGTTCAATGTGGCGCACACGCTACGGATGATGGTACAGAAGGAGCGGAGCCTCGACATCCTGAAGGG
GAAGGTCATGGCCTCCATGTTCTACGAGGTGAGCACCCGCACCAGTAGCTCCTTCGCAGCAGCCATGGCC
CGGCTCGGGGGCGCTGTTCTCAGCTTCTCAGAAGCTACATCCTCCGTCCAAAAGGGCGAGTCCCTTGCTG
ACTCGGTGCAGACCATGAGTTGCTATGCTGATGTCATTGTGCTCCGACACCCTCAGCCTGGAGCCGTGGA
GCTGGCAGCCAAGCACTGTCGCAGGCCAGTGATCAATGCTGGGGATGGAGTTGGGGAGCACCCCACACAG
GCCCTGCTGGACATCTTCACCATTCGAGAAGAGCTGGGGACTGTCAATGGCATGACGATCACTATGGTCG
GTGACCTGAAGCATGGACGCACAGTGCACTCCCTGGCCTGCCTGCTCACCCAGTACCGTGTGAGCCTACG
CTACGTGGCACCTCCCAGCCTGCGCATGCCACCCAGTGTACGGGACTTTGTGGCCTCCCGAGGCACCAAG
CAGGAGGAGTTTGAGAGCATC
