>Addgene plasmid #46240 | pcDNA3-FLAG-HA-CAD S1900A | addgene partial sequence | sequence record 75317 | CMV-F (5'-CGCAAATGGGCGGTAGGCGTG-3')
CTATATAAGCAGAGCTCTCTGGCTAACTAGAGAACCCACTGCTTACTGGCTTATCGAAATTAATACGACT
CACTATAGGGAGACCCAAGCTTGGTACCGAGCTCGGATCGATATCGCCGGCCGCCATGGACTACAAGGAC
GACGATGACAAGTACCCTTATGACGTGCCCGATTACGCTAGCGGCCGCTCGTCTGCGTGCTTGCCCTGTC
TCAGCTCCGACCCGATGGCGGCCCTGGTGTTGGAGGACGGGTCGGTGCTGCAGGGCCGGCCCTTTGGGGC
CGCTGTGTCGACTGCTGGGGAAGTGGTGTTTCAGACCGGCATGGTCGGCTACCCAGAGGCCCTCACTGAC
CCTTCCTACAAAGCTCAGATCCTAGTGCTAACGTATCCTCTCATCGGCAACTACGGCATTCCCTCAGATG
AAGAGGACGAGTTCGGCCTGAGCAAGTGGTTTGAATCCTCGGAGATCCACGTGGCGGGACTTGTAGTGGG
AGAATGCTGTCCCACACCCAGCCACTGGAGTGCCAACTGCACCCTGCATGAGTGGCTGCAACAGCGTGGC
ATCCCCGGCCTGCAAGGAGTGGACACTCGGGAGCTGACTAAGAAGTTGCGGGAGCAAGGGTCTCTTTTGG
GGAAGCTGGTCCAGAAAGGGACAGAGCCGTCAGCCCTGCCATTCGTGGACCCCAATGCCAGGCCCCTGGC
ACCAGAGGTCTCTATTAAGACTCCACGGGTATTCAATGCAGGGGGTGCCCCTCGGATCTGTGCTCTGGAT
TGTGGCCTCAAGTATAATCAGATCCGATGTCTCTGCCAGCTTGGGGCTGAAGTTACCGTGGTACCCTGGG
ACCACGAGTTAGACAGTCAGAAATATGACGGTCTCTTCCTAAGTAATGGACCCGGTGACCCTGCCTCTTA
CCCGGGTGTGGTGTCCACACTGAGCCGAGTCTTGTCTGAACCTAACCCCCGACCTGTGTTTGGAATCTGC
CTTGGACACCA
