[The description below was written by a language model from this plasmid's Addgene catalogue record.]
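Description:
pcDNA3-FLAG-HA-CAD S1900A is a mammalian expression plasmid built on the Invitrogen pcDNA3 backbone, with a total size of roughly 12.3 kb, of which about 6.9 kb is insert. It is maintained in E. coli as a high-copy plasmid under ampicillin selection. It also carries a neomycin resistance marker, so transfected mammalian cells can be selected with G418 when stable expression is wanted.

The payload is the mouse Cad coding sequence, cloned between EcoRV and XhoI sites that both remain intact. Cad encodes the large multifunctional enzyme carbamoyl-phosphate synthetase 2, aspartate transcarbamylase and dihydroorotase, which catalyses the first three steps of de novo pyrimidine synthesis. Transcription is driven by the CMV promoter, giving strong constitutive expression in most mammalian cell lines. The protein carries tandem FLAG and HA epitopes at its N terminus, which allows detection by immunoblotting and single or sequential affinity purification independently of the endogenous protein.

The defining feature is a point mutation converting serine 1900 to alanine, which removes the hydroxyl group at that position and so prevents phosphorylation there. The associated study concerns stimulation of pyrimidine synthesis by growth signalling through mTOR and S6K1. This fits use of the construct as a non-phosphorylatable variant to be compared with wild-type tagged CAD when testing whether a given serine matters for regulation of the enzyme. The record does not state the specific role assigned to S1900, and no annotated feature table was provided, so other backbone elements are not itemised here.
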