Addgene plasmid #46240: pcDNA3-FLAG-HA-CAD S1900A
Purpose: FLAG-HA-CAD with S1900 mutated to alanine
Depositing lab: Brendan Manning. Depositing organization: Harvard School of Public Health. Publication: Stimulation of de novo pyrimidine synthesis by growth signaling through mTOR and S6K1. Ben-Sahra I, Howell JJ, Asara JM, Manning BD. Science. 2013 Mar 15;339(6125):1323-8. doi: 10.1126/science.1228792. Epub 2013 Feb 21. PubMed 23429703.
Backbone
  Vector backbone: pcDNA3
  Backbone manufacturer: Invitrogen
  Backbone size w/o insert (bp): 5500
  Total vector size (bp): 12345
  Vector type: Mammalian Expression
  Selectable markers: Neomycin (select with G418)
Growth in bacteria
  Bacterial resistance: Ampicillin, 100 μg/mL
  Growth temperature: 37°C
  Growth strain: DH5alpha
  Copy number: High Copy
Gene/Insert
  Gene/Insert name: carbamoyl-phosphate synthetase 2, aspartate transcarbamylase, and dihydroorotase (alt name: CAD)
  Species: M. musculus (mouse)
  Insert size (bp): 6943
  Mutation: Serine 1900 changed to Alanine (S1900A)
  GenBank ID: NM_023525
  Entrez Gene: Cad (a.k.a. 2410008J01Rik, AU018859, Cpad)
  Promoter: CMV
  Tag / fusion protein: FLAG (N terminal on insert); HA (N terminal on insert)
  Cloning method: Restriction Enzyme; 5′ cloning site EcoRV (not destroyed); 3′ cloning site XhoI (not destroyed)
  Sequencing primers: 5′ CMV-F; 3′ tgctgatgtcattgtgctccga
Terms and licenses: Academic/Nonprofit Terms; Industry Terms: Not Available to Industry
How to cite: pcDNA3-FLAG-HA-CAD S1900A was a gift from Brendan Manning (Addgene plasmid # 46240 ; http://n2t.net/addgene:46240 ; RRID:Addgene_46240)
